>Addgene plasmid #202227 | pBCC101 | addgene full sequence | sequence record 406226 | Addgene NGS Result
TTAATTAAAGCGGATAACAATTTCACACAGGAGGCCGCCTAGGCCGCGGCCGCGCGAATTTGCCGAATTC
GGATCCGGAGGGAGTGTGGGCGGACAATAAAGTCTTAAACTGAACAAAATAGATCTAAACTATGACAATA
AAGTCTTAAACTAGACAGAATAGTTGTAAACTGAAATCAGTCCAGTTATGCTGTGAAAAAGCATACTGGA
CTTTTGTTATGGCTAAAGCAAACTCTTCATTTTCTGAAGTGCAAATTGCCCGTCGTATTAAAGAGGGGCG
TGGCGCTGCAAGAATTCAAGCTTGGAGGACTCCTGTTGATAGATCCAGTAATGACCTCAGAACTCCATCT
GGATTTGTTCAGAACGCTCGGTTGCCGCCGGGCGTTTTTTATTGGTGAGAATCCAAGCTAGACTGCGATG
AGTGGCAGGGCGGGGCGTAATTTCTTAAGGCAGTTATTGGTGCCCTTAAACGCCTGGGGTAATGACTCTC
TAGCTTGAGGCATCAAATAAAACGAAAGGCTCAGTCGAAAGACTGGGCCTTTCGTTTTATCTGTTGTTTG
TCGGTGAACGCTCTCCTGAGTAGGACAAATCCGCCCGCCGCTGCAAGAATTCAAGCTTGGAGGAAGTTCC
TATACTTTCTAGAGAATAGGAACTTCGGAATAGGAACTTCAATGCCGGTCGATCTAGTAACATAGATGAC
ACCGCGCGCGATAATTTATCCTAGTTTGCGCGCTATATTTTGTTTTCTATCGCGTATTAAATGTATAATT
GCGGGACTCTAATCATAAAAACCCATCTCATAAATAACGTCATGCATTACATGTTAATTATTACATGCTT
AACGTAATTCAACAGAAATTATATGATAATCATCGCAAGACCGGCAACAGGATTCAATCTTAAGAAACTT
TATTGCCAAATGTTTGAACGATCTGCTTGACTCTAGGGGTCATCAGATTTCGGTGACGGGCAGGACCGGA
CGGGGCGGCACCGGCAGGCTGAAGTCCAGCTGCCAGAAACCCACGTCATGCCAGTTCCCGTGCTTGAAGC
CGGCCGCCCGCAGCATGCCGCGGGGGGCATATCCGAGCGCCTCGTGCATGCGCACGCTCGGGTCGTTGGG
CAGCCCGATGACAGCGACCACGCTCTTGAAGCCCTGTGCCTCCAGGGACTTCAGCAGGTGGGTGTAGAGC
GTGGAGCCCAGTCCCGTCCGCTGGTGGCGGGGGGAGACGTACACGGTCGACTCGGCCGTCCAGTCGTAGG
CGTTGCGTGCCTTCCAGGGACCCGCGTAGGCGATGCCGGCGACCTCGCCGTCCACCTCGGCGACGAGCCA
GGGATAGCGCTCCCGCAGACGGACGAGGTCGTCCGTCCACTCCTGCGGTTCCTGCGGCTCGGTACGGAAG
TTGACCGTGCTTGTCTCGATGTAGTGGTTGACGATGGTGCAGACCGCCGGCATGTCCGCCTCGGTGGCAC
GGCGGATGTCGGCCGGGCGTCGTTCTGGGCTCATGGTAGATCCCCTCGATCGAGTTGAGAGTGAATATGA
GACTCTAATTGGATACCGAGGGGAATTTATGGAACGTCAGTGGAGCATTTTTGACAAGAAATATTTGCTA
GCTGATAGTGACCTTAGGCGACTTTTGAACGCGCAATAATGGTTTCTGACGTATGTGCTTAGCTCATTAA
ACTCCAGAAACCCGCGGCTCAGTGGCTCCTTCAACGTTGCGGTTCTGTCAGTTCCAAACGTAAAACGGCT
TGTCCCGCGTCATCGGCGGGGGTCATAACGTGACTCCCTTAATTCTCAGCTTGAAGTTCCTATACTTTCT
AGAGAATAGGAACTTCGGAATAGGTACTTCCGCTACTAGAATTCGAGCGGGGAATTCTTGACAATTAATC
ATCGGCTCGTATAATGTGTGGAATTGTGAGCGGATAACAATTTTCACACAGGAAACAGCTAAATGTCTGA
ATTGATTAAAGAGAATATGCATATGAAGTTGTATATGGAAGGTACTGTTGATAACCACCATTTTAAATGT
ACATCTGAGGGAGAAGGTAAGCCTTACGAAGGTACTCAAACAATGCGTATTAAAGTAGTTGAGGGAGGTC
CTTTACCATTCGCTTTTGACATATTGGCAACTTCATTCTTATATGGATCTAAGACATTTATTAACCATAC
TCAAGGTATACCAGATTTCTTTAAACAATCATTTCCTGAAGGATTCACATGGGAGAGAGTAACAACTTAT
GAAGATGGTGGAGTTTTGACTGCTACTCAGGATACATCTTTACAAGACGGTTGTTTGATTTATAATGTTA
AGATTCGTGGAGTAAACTTCACTTCTAATGGTCCAGTTATGCAGAAGAAAACATTGGGATGGGAGGCATT
CACTGAGACATTATACCCTGCTGATGGTGGATTGGAAGGTCGTAACGACATGGCATTGAAATTAGTAGGA
GGTTCACACTTGATAGCTAATATTAAGACTACATATCGTTCTAAGAAACCAGCTAAAAACTTGAAAATGC
CTGGTGTTTACTATGTTGATTATCGTTTAGAAAGAATTAAGGAAGCAAATAACGAAACTTACGTTGAGCA
ACATGAAGTAGCTGTTGCACGTTATTGTGACTTGCCTTCTAAGTTAGGACACAAATTGAACGCTTAATTA
GCTGAGCTTGGACTCCTGTTGATAGATCCAGTAATGACCTCAGAACTCCATCTGGATTTGTTCAGAACGC
TCGGTTGCCGCCGGGCGTTTTTTATTGGTGAGAATCTCCCGCTTTACGAATTCCCATGGGGAGCATGCGG
AGTTACGTCATCCCCACCTTCCGCTGCGTTCTTCATCGATGCCCGCTTAGTGATATGCTTAAAACTCCAA
GCACAGCCTTCTCCCCGGGGCGGCCGCATTAGGCACCCCAGGCTTTACACTTTATGCTTCCGGCTCGTAT
AATGTGTGGATTTTGAGTTAGGATCCGTCGAGATTTTCAGGAGCTAAGGAAGCTAAAATGGAGAAAAAAA
TCACTGGATATACCACCGTTGATATATCCCAATGGCATCGTAAAGAACATTTTGAGGCATTTCAGTCAGT
TGCTCAATGTACCTATAACCAGACCGTTCAGCTGGATATTACGGCCTTTTTAAAGACCGTAAAGAAAAAT
AAGCACAAGTTTTATCCGGCCTTTATTCACATTCTTGCCCGCCTGATGAATGCTCATCCGGAATTCCGTA
TGGCAATGAAAGACGGTGAGCTGGTGATATGGGATAGTGTTCACCCTTGTTACACCGTTTTCCATGAGCA
AACTGAAACGTTTTCATCGCTCTGGAGTGAATACCACGACGATTTCCGGCAGTTTCTACACATATATTCG
CAAGATGTGGCGTGTTACGGTGAAAACCTGGCCTATTTCCCTAAAGGGTTTATTGAGAATATGTTTTTCG
TCTCAGCCAATCCCTGGGTGAGTTTCACCAGTTTTGATTTAAACGTGGCCAATATGGACAACTTCTTCGC
CCCCGTTTTCACCATGGGCAAATATTATACGCAAGGCGACAAGGTGCTGATGCCGCTGGCGATTCAGGTT
CATCATGCCGTTTGTGATGGCTTCCATGTCGGCAGAATGCTTAATGAATTACAACAGTACTGCGATGAGT
GGCAGGGCGGGGCGTAAACGCGTGGATCCGGCTTACTAAAAGCCAGATAACAGTATGCGTATTTGCGCGC
TGATTTTTGCGGTATAAGAATATATACTGATATGTATACCCGAAGTATGTCAAAAAGAGGTATGCTATGA
AGCAGCGTATTACAGTGACAGTTGACAGCGACAGCTATCAGTTGCTCAAGGCATATATGATGTCAATATC
TCCGGTCTGGTAAGCACAACCATGCAGAATGAAGCCCGTCGTCTGCGTGCCGAACGCTGGAAAGCGGAAA
ATCAGGAAGGGATGGCTGAGGTCGCCCGGTTTATTGAAATGAACGGCTCTTTTGCTGACGAGAACAGGGG
CTGGTGAAATGCAGTTTAAGGTTTACACCTATAAAAGAGAGAGCCGTTATCGTCTGTTTGTGGATGTACA
GAGTGATATTATTGACACGCCCGGACGACGGATGGTGATCCCCCTGGCCAGTGCACGTCTGCTGTCAGAT
AAAGTCTCCCGTGAACTTTACCCGGTGGTGCATATCGGGGATGAAAGCTGGCGCATGATGACCACCGATA
TGGCCAGTGTGCCGGTATCCGTTATCGGGGAAGAAGTGGCTGATCTCAGCCACCGCGAAAATGACATCAA
AAACGCCATTAACCTGATGTTCTGGGGAATATAAATGTCAGGCTCCCTTATACACAGCCCCCGGGGATGC
TGGTTGTCATTGCCCCTCCTTCCTCTAAGTGATAAGGTTACTTCCTCTAAATGACCAAGCAGGGTATCTA
ATCCTGTTAACGCTCGCTCAGAGAATTCGCATGCGGAGTCGAGGGAGAACCAGATAAGTGAAATCTAGTT
CCAAACTATTTTGTCATTTTTAATTTTCGTATTAGCTTACGACGCTACACCCAGTTCCCATCTATTTTGT
CACTCTTCCCTAAATAATCCTTAAAAACTCCATTTCCACCCCTCCCAGTTCCCAACTATTTTGTCCGCCC
ACACGCTGAGCGAATTCCACGCTTGTGGAATTCCTCGAGGGAGTTCACATATACCTGCCGTTCACTATTA
TTTAGTGAAATGAGATATTATGATATTTTCTGAATTGTGATTAAAAAGGCAACTTTATGCCCATGCAACA
GAAACTATAAAAAATACAGAGAATGAAAAGAAACAGATAGATTTTTTAGTTCTTTAGGCCCGTAGTCTGC
AAATCCTTTTATGATTTTCTATCAAACAAAAGAGGAAAATAGACCAGTTGCAATCCAAACGAGAGTCTAA
TAGAATGAGGTCGAAAAGTAAATCGCGCGGGTTTGTTACTGATAAAGCAGGCAAGACCTAAAATGTGTAA
AGGGCAAAGTGTATACTTTGGCGTCACCCCTTACATATTTTAGGTCTTTTTTTATTGTGCGTAACTAACT
TGCCATCTTCAAACAGGAGGGCTGGAAGAAGCAGACCGCTAACACAGTACATAAAAAAGGAGACATGAAC
GATGAACATCAAAAAGTTTGCAAAACAAGCAACAGTATTAACCTTTACTACCGCACTGCTGGCAGGAGGC
GCAACTCAAGCGTTTGCGAAAGAAACGAACCAAAAGCCATATAAGGAAACATACGGCATTTCCCATATTA
CACGCCATGATATGCTGCAAATCCCTGAACAGCAAAAAAATGAAAAATATCAAGTTCCTGAATTCGATTC
GTCCACAATTAAAAATATCTCTTCTGCAAAAGGCCTGGACGTTTGGGACAGCTGGCCATTACAAAACGCT
GACGGCACTGTCGCAAACTATCACGGCTACCACATCGTCTTTGCATTAGCCGGAGATCCTAAAAATGCGG
ATGACACATCGATTTACATGTTCTATCAAAAAGTCGGCGAAACTTCTATTGACAGCTGGAAAAACGCTGG
CCGCGTCTTTAAAGACAGCGACAAATTCGATGCAAATGATTCTATCCTAAAAGACCAAACACAAGAATGG
TCAGGTTCAGCCACATTTACATCTGACGGAAAAATCCGTTTATTCTACACTGATTTCTCCGGTAAACATT
ACGGCAAACAAACACTGACAACTGCACAAGTTAACGTATCAGCATCAGACAGCTCTTTGAACATCAACGG
TGTAGAGGATTATAAATCAATCTTTGACGGTGACGGAAAAACGTATCAAAATGTACAGCAGTTCATCGAT
GAAGGCAACTACAGCTCAGGCGACAACCATACGCTGAGAGATCCTCACTACGTAGAAGATAAAGGCCACA
AATACTTAGTATTTGAAGCAAACACTGGAACTGAAGATGGCTACCAAGGCGAAGAATCTTTATTTAACAA
AGCATACTATGGCAAAAGCACATCATTCTTCCGTCAAGAAAGTCAAAAACTTCTGCAAAGCGATAAAAAA
CGCACGGCTGAGTTAGCAAACGGCGCTCTCGGTATGATTGAGCTAAACGATGATTACACACTGAAAAAAG
TGATGAAACCGCTGATTGCATCTAACACAGTAACAGATGAAATTGAACGCGCGAACGTCTTTAAAATGAA
CGGCAAATGGTACCTGTTCACTGACTCCCGCGGATCAAAAATGACGATTGACGGCATTACGTCTAACGAT
ATTTACATGCTTGGTTATGTTTCTAATTCTTTAACTGGCCCATACAAGCCGCTGAACAAAACTGGCCTTG
TGTTAAAAATGGATCTTGATCCTAACGATGTAACCTTTACTTACTCACACTTCGCTGTACCTCAAGCGAA
AGGAAACAATGTCGTGATTACAAGCTATATGACAAACAGAGGATTCTACGCAGACAAACAATCAACGTTT
GCGCCAAGCTTCCTGCTGAACATCAAAGGCAAGAAAACATCTGTTGTCAAAGACAGCATCCTTGAACAAG
GACAATTAACAGTTAACAAATAAATTCGCTGAGCGAGGATGCACATGTGACCGAGGGAAGCTTGCGGCCG
CGTCGTGACTGGGAAAACCCTGGCGACTAGTCTTGGACTCCTGTTGATAGATCCAGTAATGACCTCAGAA
CTCCATCTGGATTTGTTCAGAACGCTCGGTTGCCGCCGGGCGTTTTTTATTGGTGAGAATCCAGGGGTCC
CCAATAATTACGATTTAAATTTGTGTCTCAAAATCTCTGATGTTACATTGCACAAGATAAAAATATATCA
TCATGAACAATAAAACTGTCTGCTTACATAAACAGTAATACAAGGGGTGTTATGAGCCATATTCAGCGTG
AAACGAGCTGTAGCCGTCCGCGTCTGAACAGCAACATGGATGCGGATCTGTATGGCTATAAATGGGCGCG
TGATAACGTGGGTCAGAGCGGCGCGACCATTTATCGTCTGTATGGCAAACCGGATGCGCCGGAACTGTTT
CTGAAACATGGCAAAGGCAGCGTGGCGAACGATGTGACCGATGAAATGGTGCGTCTGAACTGGCTGACCG
AATTTATGCCGCTGCCGACCATTAAACATTTTATTCGCACCCCGGATGATGCGTGGCTGCTGACCACCGC
GATTCCGGGCAAAACCGCGTTTCAGGTGCTGGAAGAATATCCGGATAGCGGCGAAAACATTGTGGATGCG
CTGGCCGTGTTTCTGCGTCGTCTGCATAGCATTCCGGTGTGCAACTGCCCGTTTAACAGCGATCGTGTGT
TTCGTCTGGCCCAGGCGCAGAGCCGTATGAACAACGGCCTGGTGGATGCGAGCGATTTTGATGATGAACG
TAACGGCTGGCCGGTGGAACAGGTGTGGAAAGAAATGCATAAACTGCTGCCGTTTAGCCCGGATAGCGTG
GTGACCCACGGCGATTTTAGCCTGGATAACCTGATTTTCGATGAAGGCAAACTGATTGGCTGCATTGATG
TGGGCCGTGTGGGCATTGCGGATCGTTATCAGGATCTGGCCATTCTGTGGAACTGCCTGGGCGAATTTAG
CCCGAGCCTGCAAAAACGTCTGTTTCAGAAATATGGCATTGATAATCCGGATATGAACAAACTGCAATTT
CATCTGATGCTGGATGAATTTTTCTAATAATTAATTGGACCGCGGTCCGCGCGTTGTCCTTTTCCGCTGC
ATAACCCTGCTTCGGGGTCATTATAGCGATTTTTTCGGTATATCCATCCTTTTTCGCACGATATACAGGA
TTTTGCCAAAGGGTTCGTGTAGACTTTCCTTGGTGTATCCAACGGCGTCAGCCGGGCAGGATAGGTGAAG
TAGGCCCACCCGCGAGCGGGTGTTCCTTCTTCACTGTCCCTTATTCGCACCTGGCGGTGCTCAACGGGAA
TCCTGCTCTGCGAGGCTGGCCGTAGGCCGGCCGATCTGAAGATCAGCAGTTCAACCTGTTGATAGTACGT
ACTAAGCTCTCATGTTTCACGTACTAAGCTCTCATGTTTAACGTACTAAGCTCTCATGTTTAACGAACTA
AACCCTCATGGCTAACGTACTAAGCTCTCATGGCTAACGTACTAAGCTCTCATGTTTCACGTACTAAGCT
CTCATGTTTGAACAATAAAATTAATATAAATCAGCAACTTAAATAGCCTCTAAGGTTTTAAGTTTTATAA
GAAAAAAAAGAATATATAAGGCTTTTAAAGCCTTTAAGGTTTAACGGTTGTGGACAACAAGCCAGGGATG
TAACGCACTGAGAAGCCCTTAGAGCCTCTCAAAGCAATTTTGAGTGACACAGGAACACTTAACGGCTGAC
ATGGGGCGCGCCCAGCTGTCTAGGGCGGCGGATTTGTCCTACTCAGGAGAGCGTTCACCGACAAACAACA
GATAAAACGAAAGGCCCAGTCTTTCGACTGAGCCTTTCGTTTTATTTGATGCCT
Features (pLannotate 1.2.2; 27 found; start..end, strand, type, name):
     85..284     -  mobile_element Tn7R (fragment): mini-Tn7 element (right end of the Tn7 transposon) Tn7
    308..402     +  terminator     lambda t0 terminator: transcription terminator from phage lambda
    412..441     +  CDS            CmR (fragment): chloramphenicol acetyltransferase confers resistance to chloramphenicol
    504..590     +  terminator     rrnB T1 terminator: Escherichia coli rrnB; transcription terminator T1 from the E. coli rrnB gene
    623..670     -  protein_bind   FRT: FLP-mediated recombination occurs in the 8-bp core sequence TCTAGAAA (Turan and Bode, 2011). FLP recombinase from the Saccharomyces cerevisiae 2μ plasmid
    681..933     -  terminator     NOS terminator: nopaline synthase terminator and poly(A) signal
    956..1504    -  CDS            bar: PAT_STRHY - Experimental evidence at protein level: Swiss-Prot protein existence level 1. Inactivates phosphinothricin (PPT) by transfer of an acetyl group from acetyl CoA. Can also acetylate demethylphosphinothricin but not PTT or glutamate. This enzyme is an effector of phosphinothricin tripeptide (PTT or bialaphos) resistance. From Streptomyces hygroscopicus. Introduced by genetic manipulation and expressed in glufosinate-tolerant maize by Dekalb Genetics.
   1546..1725    -  promoter       NOS promoter: nopaline synthase promoter
   1803..1836    -  protein_bind   FRT (minimal): supports FLP-mediated excision but not integration (Turan and Bode, 2011) FLP recombinase from the Saccharomyces cerevisiae 2μ plasmid
   1878..1906    +  promoter       tac promoter: strong E. coli promoter; hybrid between the trp and lac UV5 promoters
   1914..1930    +  protein_bind   lac operator: The lac repressor binds to the lac operator to inhibit transcription in E. coli. This inhibition can be relieved by adding lactose or isopropyl-β-D-thiogalactopyranoside (IPTG). lac repressor encoded by lacI
   1953..2651    +  CDS            TagBFP: TagBFP is a basic (constitutively fluorescent) blue fluorescent protein published in 2008, derived from Entacmaea quadricolor. It is reported to be a very rapidly-maturing monomer with very low acid sensitivity.
   2671..2765    +  terminator     lambda t0 terminator: transcription terminator from phage lambda
   2914..2944    +  promoter       lac UV5 promoter: E. coli lac promoter with an "up" mutation
   2968..2997    +  promoter       cat promoter (fragment): promoter of the E. coli cat gene encoding chloramphenicol acetyltransferase
   2998..3657    +  CDS            CmR: chloramphenicol acetyltransferase; cat; confers resistance to chloramphenicol
   3836..3994    +  CDS            ccdA (fragment): CCDA_ECO57 - Also known as H, letA. Experimental evidence at protein level: Swiss-Prot protein existence level 1. Antitoxin component of a type II toxin-antitoxin (TA) system which inhibits the post-segregational killing (PSK) of plasmid-free cells, also referred to as a plasmid addiction system. Binds to and blocks the activity of CcdB; will also remove bound CcdB protein from the CcdB-GyrA complex by forming a CcdA-CcdB complex, a process termed rejuvenation. Functions as a transcriptional corepressor for the ccdAB operon, repression also requires CcdB (By similarity). From Escherichia coli
   3999..4301    +  CDS            ccdB: CCDB_ECOLI - Also known as G, letB, letD. Experimental evidence at protein level: Swiss-Prot protein existence level 1. Toxic component of a type II toxin-antitoxin (TA) system, functioning in plasmid maintainence. Responsible for the post- segregational killing (PSK) of plasmid-free cells, also referred to as a plasmid addiction system. Half-life of over 2 hours. Cell killing by CcdB is accompanied by filamentation, defects in chromosome and plasmid segregation, defects in cell division, formation of anucleate cells, decreased DNA synthesis and plasmid loss. Interferes with the activity of DN
   4458..4623    -  mobile_element Tn7L: mini-Tn7 element (left end of the Tn7 transposon) Tn7
   4666..5111    +  promoter       sacB promoter: sacR; sacB promoter and control region
   5112..6533    +  CDS            SacB: secreted levansucrase that renders bacterial growth sensitive to sucrose; Bacillus subtilis sacB; negative selection marker
   6581..6605    +  CDS            lacZα (fragment): LacZα fragment of β-galactosidase; lacZ fragment
   6616..6710    +  terminator     lambda t0 terminator: transcription terminator from phage lambda
   6842..7654    +  CDS            aphA1: KKA1_ECOLX - Also known as nptI. Protein inferred from homology: Swiss-Prot protein existence level 3. Resistance to kanamycin and structurally-related aminoglycosides, including amikacin. From Escherichia coli.
   7824..7932    +  oriT           oriT: incP origin of transfer
   7943..8331    +  rep_origin     R6K γ ori: γ replication origin from E. coli plasmid R6K; requires the R6K initiator protein pi for replication
   8362..8448    -  terminator     rrnB T1 terminator: Escherichia coli rrnB; transcription terminator T1 from the E. coli rrnB gene
