[The description below was written by a language model from this plasmid's Addgene catalogue record and pLannotate feature annotations shown in this document.]
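Description:
pBCC101 is a low-copy bacterial suicide/delivery vector built on the pBCC34 backbone. It serves as an empty "Level 2" acceptor in a modular cloning system for placing strain-specific DNA barcodes into bacterial chromosomes by Tn7 transposition. The backbone carries the R6K γ origin, which replicates only where the pi initiator protein is supplied. This explains propagation in a λpir strain and makes the plasmid non-replicative in most recipients. An incP oriT allows conjugative mobilisation. Outside the transposon ends lie an aphA1 kanamycin resistance gene and a sacB cassette with its native promoter, which confers sucrose sensitivity and can be used to counter-select cells retaining the backbone.

Between the Tn7R and Tn7L ends sits the transposable payload, insulated by lambda t0 and rrnB T1 terminators. It includes a TagBFP gene driven by a tac promoter with a lac operator, giving blue fluorescent labelling of tagged strains. It also includes a chloramphenicol resistance–ccdB dropout cassette. That cassette accounts for the chloramphenicol selection and the need for a ccdB-tolerant host, and it presumably marks the position where the barcode module replaces it during assembly.

The feature table also shows an FRT-flanked cassette consisting of a NOS promoter, the bar phosphinothricin acetyltransferase gene and a NOS terminator, which FLP recombinase could excise. This differs from the catalogue, which describes kanamycin as the selectable marker: the only annotated kanamycin gene lies outside the Tn7 ends, and the record does not resolve the discrepancy. The insert is listed only as a set of synthetic component modules. The construct was made for chromosomal barcoding to track near-isogenic bacterial strains within plant microbiota.
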