Addgene plasmid #202227: pBCC101
Purpose: Level 2 empty backbone for strain-specific barcode DNA tag through Tn7 bacterial insertion, Kanamycin selectable marker and tagBFP fluorescent marker
Depositing lab: Paul Schulze-Lefert. Depositing organization: Max Planck Institute for Plant Breeding Research. Publication: Chromosomal barcodes for simultaneous tracking of near-isogenic bacterial strains in plant microbiota. Ordon J, Thouin J, Nakano RT, Ma KW, Zhang P, Huettel B, Garrido-Oter R, Schulze-Lefert P. Nat Microbiol. 2024 Apr;9(4):1117-1129. doi: 10.1038/s41564-024-01619-8. Epub 2024 Mar 19. PubMed 38503974.
Backbone
  Vector backbone: pBCC34
  Vector type: Bacterial Expression
  Selectable markers: Kanamycin
Growth in bacteria
  Bacterial resistance: Chloramphenicol and Kanamycin, 25 & 50 μg/mL
  Growth temperature: 37°C
  Growth strain: DB3.1λpir
  Copy number: Low Copy
Gene/Insert
  Gene/Insert name: pBCC25, pBCC32, pBCC59, pBCC27, pBCC26, pBCC28, pICH41822 (G5)
  Species: Synthetic
  Cloning method: Restriction Enzyme; 5′ cloning site unknown (unknown if destroyed)
Terms and licenses: Academic/Nonprofit Terms; Industry Terms: Not Available to Industry
Depositor comments: Please visit https://doi.org/10.1101/2023.04.20.537712 for bioRxiv preprint.
How to cite: pBCC101 was a gift from Paul Schulze-Lefert (Addgene plasmid # 202227 ; http://n2t.net/addgene:202227 ; RRID:Addgene_202227)
